>Addgene plasmid #205312 | pTol2-elavl3-WHaloCaMP1a | addgene full sequence | sequence record 405029 | Addgene NGS Result
CCACCTAAATTGTAAGCGTTAATATTTTGTTAAAATTCGCGTTAAATTTTTGTTAAATCAGCTCATTTTT
TAACCAATAGGCCGAAATCGGCAAAATCCCTTATAAATCAAAAGAATAGACCGAGATAGGGT
[37 nt withheld, positions 133-169]
AAAGAACGTGGACTCCAACGTCAAAGG
[32 nt withheld, positions 197-228]
GCTGGCTAAGAACTCATCAGCCTCCCCGGTCCATCTACCCACGTACCAATGCACCAATTGGCCACAATGA
CGGCTACTACATGGTGCCATTCCTTCCTCTTTATAGGAATGGAGACTACCTCCTGTCCAACAATGCTCTT
GGATACGAGTACGCCTACCTGTTGGACCCAGGTCATTGCACAACACCAGAAATGCCCTCTGATCTGCAAA
AGACGTGAATATCTGTTCAGACACCCATATCCACTCTGTTCCACACAGGTCAGAGGTTTGTCCAGGAGTT
CTTGACAGAGGTGTAAAAAGTACTCAAAAATTTTACTCAAGTGAAAGTACAAGTACTTAGGGAAAATTTT
ACTCAATTAAAAGTAAAAGTATCTGGCTAGAATCTTACTTGAGTAAAAGTAAAAAAGTACTCCATTAAAA
TTGTACTTGAGTATTAAGGAAGTAAAAGTAAAAGCAAGAAAGAAAACTAGAGATTCTTGTTTAAGCTTCC
CGGGTGTCGACGAATTCTCGAGCTCTATTCCTAAAGACCTTGGGTGACCAAAATCTTATTTTAATAAATA
AAACTGTTTATTAAAACTTTTTTGTTTCAAAGAACCATATGTATAGTGAAATTTATAAAAATATCAATTT
TTAAAAAGCTGGTGTACTCATTTATGTTATGAACTCTAAAACCATATACTGACTGCAAGTGATGATGTAT
AGAGTGATGTTTACGAGTAAACATATTTAGTTGTATACATCCTACTGAGCACATTTTGATGTATGAAATA
ACATTACAAGCTTTATCCAAATTAAGCCATTTTAAAACACTGCCAATTGAAAATACAAATCCTGGAAAAA
ATCGTCTTTAGCGCAGTCATTTGAGCCATCCTAATCCGTTACCTCAGACCATAATAAGAAGGGATAACAC
TAGCTGTAGCAATGGAACACATCTGTTTCACACAATCATATCTCCTGCGCCGGTGCTAAGCAGATTCAGC
GTGATCATAACATGCTTTCCACTCATAAATGTAAATTTACAATTTGCACATGTAAAACAGACACTTTTGA
GATATTGGATAAAAAAACAAGAGTATATTGCTTAGTTTCATCCACCAGTCATCCCCACAGCGTTTGGAAG
GCCATAAAAAGTGTCTAAAATCAATGATCATTGAAAGAGCACAAGAGAGACTCTTACGCTGTAATGCCAC
TGGGGACAAAAGTGACAGTCTCTTAATGGGCTCTTCTGGAGGGGCTCCTGAACATTAAAAATTATCAGCG
AAATTACCGAAAGAGCTTCAAGCAACTGGCATGCTTGATCCTCTGCGTCGGGGCGGTGAATAGGTGCTTC
AGATGCCCTCTTACCCACGGGCTGGATTCAGCTGCCCCGCTACCAGCGGAGACCCCCTAATGAGCCTCTG
CAATTAAGTTTATTCATGTTAAGTGTGAACGGGGTGCGTGCGGAACTGTGGGCAGCTAACAGACCTGGGT
TCTTTGTGCCACAAGTGCTGCCTTTATTCGGCTCACAAAGCAGAAAACAACACCCGCACCTATAATGGCG
CCCTCGGCTGGGTCTAAGAAACGTGGCGAGTTGACAGAGCAGAGTGGGCGGGGTTAAGACAGACTGACAG
CGGGACCCATCTCCATCCTCTTATTAACGCTTAACGAGTGCCTTCCTCATGCAATATTCATCGCCACTAA
TATCATCCAAGCTCTGAGCTGAGCTGGCCACTTATGTAAGGCAATTATGTAAAATATCAGACAGGGCCCA
CACTCAGAATCTGACTGGGGTAGAGACGCGGGACGAGAACCGAGAGCAAGAACTGAAAGTGAAAGTGACC
ACTAAAGGGAGGAGAGGACAGAGGGGCAGGATGTGTCAAGATTACCAGAGAACACTTGGCCAGAAATGCG
CAACCATTGGAGCTCTCCGGATTACCCAAAGGTTAACGAGTTTGAACGCCTCTGCCCACTCGCCCATCTC
TGATGGTTTCCCAAGAACTCCTCAAGCAAAATATATATAATTGTGTGTATTATGCACAGACACGAGAAAA
TGCTGTTTTTCTGATCTGCATTACAGCACATTTGCCCGCCAACGACAATACCACCCACTCGGTACCTCGC
TGACTCCTGATGCCTGATACCTGCGCGGTGACTGTCTACAATCTGCATAATCAAGAGAAGTTGTGTTGAA
GACGAGCGCCACACAACCGTTTCCACAAGGTCACCCAAGGCCGGTGCAGATGTAGGTGAGGTCTCCATAA
ACAGACTGAAATAAACACATCCTCCGCTGGGAACAACAACCCCCTCACGCCTCATGCATTTCCATAAGCC
TACATGCATCTCTTCCAACTTATGGAGACTCGCACCTACCAACATCCGCACAACAAAGATATACAGAGCG
CGCTCCCTCAGGTCAAGGCCCTGTGGGGGTCTGTGCAGAAATAGGTCATTTGTCACACATCAAGTCCTGG
GGCAGGAGATGCATTATAGATGAGACCAAACAGCCTGTCTCGGTGAGCTCTACCCACTCCCTGAGACTAG
AAATGGGGGAAGGGAGCTTGAGATAACAACCGCTGCAATCACTGTGTCGATGTTTAATATCAGCACCAAC
CGGGAACAATAAGGAGATGGGTGCATTCATGTTCACATCTTACCAGTCAAGTATCATCGAACCGGCTTGA
TAACCACACCTCGTGTAATAGCTGAGCAGATAGTTGTCATTTTAAAGCGTTGGCCTTTGTCGATTATGTA
ATGCGCACATTCAACACATGGTAATATAGAAACGGTTATGTCGAGGTTGTTTTGTCCAGAGATGACCTTC
ACACAGTTACAGCCGCTCTGCATCCACACAAATGGAGGACTTAATCGTGGACTGCATTCTTAGAAATGAT
CTACAAAGACAAATAATGTGAAATCAAGAAAGGACAAAATTTAAGTAAGGGGATGAGGGAGAGAGAGAAC
GAGGGGCAAGGAGAAAGCATGGCTCCTGTCTTTTTCTGCACCCATCTGTTCGGAGTGCAGGTGGAGCTCT
ATTCACTCAGCTCTGCATGTGTGTTTGGGGGGGGCAGGAAGAAAGGGAGGGCAAAAGGAAGAGTGGAGAG
ATGGTGGGGGCTGGAGGGATGGGGGGTTCTCGGTGATCTCTCCTGAAGGGGATAATGGGAGAGCAGCGCT
TTGCAATGGCTGCCATGTAGTACCCTCCCTGCACAATTAGCCAATCAGCAGCAAGCTCTGCCAGCCAGAA
GGACACATAAAAGAAGAACATTGCAGCAGAGGCACAGAAGGAGCCTGCGAGGAGCTGGGAAATACACACA
CAACAGCAGAACCACAACACCCTCCCCTGGACACACCCTACTGGGGATCACTGCTTTTCTTTTTTTCTGA
ACCATCGCCCACGCCACACGGAGAGAAATCTCTCTCTCATCATCATCCTGAAGAAAACCCCCTTATCCTC
ATTTTCACACTGCTGAGGAAAACCTACAATCGCACGGGCTGAGATTTCCTGGCGAAGACTGTCCTTTTTC
CTTTTTCTTTTTTTTTCTTTTCCTTTGGAAACTGACATTTGCATTTCTCCATTCCAAGCCACGGCGTAAT
AATATCTGCAATCCAGCCTGAAGACCTGCAAATCGAAGGACCTAGATCACTATCATCTTTGTACGTCAAG
GATCCTGGTTACTGTACGTATAACCTTTCTTTCTTTTGCTCTGACCAATATGAAACACTAAAATCGATTC
GAGCAGCCTCTCAGCATCAATTACAGTGCGTGAAAAACATTCAAATAGAGGCAGCAAATATTACATGTGA
AAATACAGGCTGGCTAAATCCAAGCTAATTTAGAAATGTGGTCAAAACGCATACTGGCACGTCTAATCGC
GGATTCAGTAAACAAGATTAACGATTAGCCCAGTGTATAAGTCATATGATACCGGCATGCGCGAGAGCAT
CGCTACACCCGAGCTGGCTTCATTTTCGGAGGAAAATCAAAACATTGCTTTCTCCTGCCGTGCGAACCAT
TCGTCATAAACCGTAATACGCAACATACATTTATTACTACATCCGTTAATTAGCGATAATTAGCCGTTAT
TAACAAAGAGCGCTGAGGAATTCCTCTCAAATAGCGGAGGTGCGGCGGAGGCAGAGGGGCGTAAAAGGGC
ACATGCGTGCCTGGCTCAAAAAAGGATGCTCCAGACTGAAACTCAGAGACAAAACACGATGCCTCGGAGG
CTGAGAGCCCATCGAGAGGAAAGGCAAAGAAAAGGGTCGAGTCACTCAGAGGGGGAGGGGAGATATTGTG
CATCCATTGGTTTGAATTGAAGCAGGCAGAATAAAAATCCTTGCGATTATGCTTCGTGAGAGATCGCGAG
AGAGGAAAAGGCTAAATGCCACGTATGCAAATGGATAAATGTCATCTATTTCTTCGCGAGTAGACATTTT
GTGGACAACGAGAGTGTAAATAAGCGATATGAGGGGAATACAAAGGCCTTGAGGGAAAGCGTTTTGGGCG
TGTCTTGTCGAAAAGAAGACAGCGATGGCACGCGCTCAGAACCACCATCTTCACGTAGACAATCCGCGTG
AAAACAATAACAAAACTGCTCATTTTAACACGAGCAGGTGTTTGAAACCACCCAAAAAAGATTGTCTAAA
ATATTAAGATTAATTAATGACGTTTAAATGTCCAGGCCTGATATAAATGAAGCGTGTAGTAAGAGTAATC
GCCTTTGTTTCTTTTCAGAGATACGTTTTCAGAGATTCAGGGAATTATATCTTCAATAAAATAATGTTTG
ATTTCATTATTTTAAAGCTTTTTAAGAAGTAAAAATACACATTATTCATTTACATTTTATTTTATTTAAA
GGCCTATGGTCTTGAAAATAATAAGTGGAATATATAGGCTATATATTCGTCTAAGGACAGCCGGTGTTAT
TTTATAGTGACCTCAGACAAAAGCCGAGACAAAACGAGGCGCTTGCCTTTCATTTTAATCCTTAATAGAC
GGTGTGATGAATGAATGAATGAATGAATAAATGAATGAATGACGGGCCCTTCGGCATGTTGTTCCGCAGT
CCTCCGTGAGCACGAGTCTCTACCGCAGTGCCAAGCACATAAAACCGTTGAGTCAGATAACCTTCTCCAG
GCGCGTATACACAATTCAAGGACAAGCACATCACAACTATACACAACACAACACAACCGCCTAAACGCAC
GAGCTCATCAATCGCAATTTAAAGGCATGTCAGTCAAAGAAAAAGGCGGCGTTATTTAAAACCAATGTTC
AACAATATTTGTATGCTGACTAGCCCGGGCGCGCACGCTATAAGATCACAAGGCCTTGTTTTTTCCCTTT
ATTCAAAATATCATTAATTATTACAGGTCATAAAACAAAACAATGCGAATTACAATGATTTAAAGACTAT
TGATTTAACAATAATCAGTTAATTATAGAATAATATTATAATATTTTACATACAAATGAAAGATGACATT
ATTTGATGACATTGTAATTAAAATATATGCAATATATTTTTACGTTTTTATTAATTAGGCTATTACTATT
ATTATAATTATCATTATTTTTATTATTATTATTATTATTATTAAATAGTCTTGCGAAATAAGAGTGAAGG
CAGTTGCAATGTTCATTGTTCCCGGAGAGTCCCGCAGCCTCTGGCCTCAACACAAAGCGCTACTGTTTAC
ATTAATATTCATAGTGCTGCCATGGTCTCTGTAGAGGAGGAACGGGTGGCTCTTTTGTTCGCTAGTGTCA
ATACGTTTATTCAGCAAAAAGCAGCTCGGATTTGTGAATGCCCAACAAGCACACGCGCACTCCAATCAAA
GGACGAGAGGATAACGATTTTAAACGATTCGCAAACGTGTTTATTTGTAAAGACGACATCAAGAGCTTAA
TGTCCACTTGAAAAGAAATAAATATGCCCGCGGCGCCAAGGATATTTTGAATGTAGTCGTTCATGGTGAG
CCACTCCCGAATTCAGCACTCTGGAGAGCGACCAAAGAGGAATAGCGGAATAGCAACTACTTGAGCCATT
TCTCTCCGTTTGATGGCGTTCATGATTAAAAATATAATCACGTGATTTTTTATACATATATAAATATATA
CATAAAGTAACGCTTTCCTTTTGAGAATACATAAATATTTATTCGCGTGATAAATCAATGATCTTATATT
TATTTGCACGACCGAAATTAGCCAAATTCACCAATTAAAAAAAAAATAAGCCAACAAAAAAGAAGGGTTT
ATCCGTTCAATTTTGACTTGTGTCCTGTTGTTTTACAGCTGCCACTGTGATCCCTTAAGCTGCAGTGAGA
GTGTGGCTAATGCCTTTTGTTTAAGATAATCCTGTAATCTGTTACCGAAACGGCCTATTGACAAGCCGGC
ATTCACATTTCAGTCAGGAGGCCCGTCCAGACATGTACATTTATGAATTACGAATGATAAAATTAAGATC
TGCATTAGGCGTCAGAAATGTCACGAACACCCATTCATTTCCCACAGCCAATAATGGATCATGCTGGGAA
GCGCTATCCTCGCAGTCTCAAAATTAATGTTGACATGTTGCGTAGAGCTACAGATTAGATCAGCCATATG
CTTTATGTGTTTACCTCAGCGGATCTTCAGCAAGATGTGTTTATTTTAAGAAAATGGCTTCCTCGCTGCC
TGCACAGGGGCATTAAGGAAGTGACGTGAGCGTCCTCACAGTCAAATTACTTTATCTCATGCTGCTTTCA
GGCCTCTGCTTATTTTATTATTATTATTTTAAATTAGGGGGAATCACGGTGGCGTTGTGGGTAGGGTAGC
GCGATCACCTTACAGCAAGAAGGTCGCTGGTTCGAGCTCTGGCTGGGTCAGTTGGCATTTCTGTGTGGAG
TTTAAATTGAATTGAAATTGAATAAACTAAATTGGCCCTAGTGTATGTGTGTGAATGTAAGTGTGCATGG
GTGTTTCCCAGTGTTGGGTTTGACTGGAAGAGCATCCGCTTCGTAAAACATATGCTGGATAAGTTGGCGG
TTCATTTCACTGTGGTGACCGCTGATTAATAAAGGGACTAAGCTGAAAATGAAATGAATTAATACATTTT
AAATGAGCTTTTGCTGACATGTTTATGATTACAAATAGTGAAATTGTATGTTAATTTACGATAAGTGCAT
TGTTCTAAATTCATTTTTATGTAGCAGCTGGTTTTTCTTCCATTTGTGTCATTCAACAGAACATTTTTCT
AAAAAAGTGAACTTAAATTTTCTCCTCCCTCTGACAAGGCTTGATGGTAATTTCAGCCGACTCTAATTAC
AGACTCACTAAAAGGAATCGGTGCAGTCATTTATCTTTATCAGCGCGCTGGTGGGAAGGTAATAGGTTTT
GCTTATGAGTTGTTTGCGTGCGAGTCTGGGTCCTTGTGTAGGCGATGCTGATGCACTGCATTAAATATTG
AGGGAGAAGTCGCTCAAAAATAGCAAAGTACAGGCTGGGGCAGGAACGTCAAAGCCCGCTCAGTGGCCAC
GTTTCTTGTTTCGTAAGTCCTATTTTTAATAGCGATAATTCAGGCTCAGTAGAAGGAACTCCAGCACTAT
AAGCAGTCTCTCGCCTGTCTCGGCGAGTTATGTATTTTGGGATGAAGTGCTCTTCCACCTCTACCTCTGC
TGTGCTGGCGCCAGTATCTGGGCTGTAAGATAGTGTACGTGTCAGTCTGTGTGGCCGAAGAGCCTGTGTG
TTGTGTAACTCACTACATTCGTCGCTGTGGATGGCTGACTTGCCATGGGGAGGTTTACTTCAGTTCACGA
ATCACATTCGCCACGATCTTGTCACTTTGTGTCAAGACTCGCTCTCTGTGTGTCAACAGCTCTGCTGTTT
GAGGTTGAAATTCTGAACTTGAGATATATCCCAGGATATATTAGGGCTACTGCCAACGGAAAAAGCAAAT
GGTGCCATGGCCATTTGATTGATCAAACAAACACCCTTTTGCTTGGGTGACAGTGAAATGTCAGATCCAT
GTTTGTACTGCTTTAATAACTTGCCTCTCTGAGCTTTCTCCTTGTCAGTGTCAATTTGCCTGAGATATAA
ATTCCGGTTGCCCCGAAAGCTTATTTTATTAAAAAAAAGCTAACATGCACTCATACAACGTGCGCACATA
CATGTGAGGCTTGCTAAAAGTCAAGAAGCAAGCCAATAGCAAGAGTCGTCAGACTGCTGTTACCTGGGCA
ACCTGGTTAGAGGTAAGGCTCAAGGCAAGAATAAATCATTCCACTGAAGAGACACAGCGTTACAGCGAGA
TGAGAGCAAGAGGCGATAGTGAAGGGAGAACAAAAGAACAGCCTACCCACACTAGTGCAGATCTACCTGT
TTGAGCTACTGATTGTTCAGTTTGATTAGATATCAGACAATTCTGCTATCTCCAATTGCATTGCTGCATG
AATTCCTAGAAATCATTTTAATCACCAAAAACTAGTAGGGACACTTGTGGCGTATATGATTCTGCCTGTT
GATTGTGGGGATCCAACAGAAAGATCATGAATGCATTGTTAATTAAGTCGGTGAGACACCCTGTTCCACC
CTAGGGGCCGTTCTGGGGAAAGAGTGCTTTCAGTCAGCTAAAGATGACTAATATGTGAACATATATTACT
ACACATGCCAATTTGTACATTCTGGATAGTTACCAGCCCTGGGAAAACATCGAAAAAAATAAATCAACAT
AGATAAAATTGGCAAATCCCTTCTGGTACGATGCAGAGTGCTTGCTCTGAGAACTTGTGCATTGTGACAG
AAAGCGACCGTTAAAAACTGAAAGTAGCATCTACAACCTGCATACATCTGTTCTTTGAAAATCCCCTGTA
GGCCAAATTAAGCATCACGCTGTGCTCCACAGCAACACGGATGAACCGAAAACCCAGACACAAACGCACA
CACTTTTCACATAAACAAGGTTTAGTTATGCTAGCTATGCTTTTTCGTCCTCCCTTTGTCATCAGCGGCG
AGTGACGTAACACAGTTTGACCCTGGACAGCGTAAAGGGGGGGTTGGGAATGAGTGAAAGGACTGTGACA
TCTGCAGGGCCAGGGGCTGATGGAGAGAGCTGAAGTGAGGGAGGTCAGAGGAGGAGGAAGGGTGGGATAT
TGTCCTCCTCAGGCCCTATCCCTCTCAGACGCATTGATTTTTAACCTCTCAGCGAGAATGCCAAGCATTA
CACCCCTCAAATTATGGTTCCTCACCCAACCTGTTATATTTTCCACCTGCAGATAATTAACCGGTGCAAA
CATGCTGCAGAACGAGCTTGCTCTTAAGTTGGCTGGACTTGATATTAACAAGACTGGAGGTTCTCATCAT
CACCACCACCATGGATCCATGGCAGAAATCGGTACTGGCTTTCCATTCGACCCCCATTATGTGGAAGTCC
TGGGCGAGCGCATGCACTACGTCGATGTTGGTCCGCGCGATGGCACCCCTGTGCTGTTCCTGCACGGTAA
CCCGACCTCCTCCTACGTGTGGCGCAACATCATCCCGCATGTTGCACCGACCCATCGCTGCATTGCTCCA
GACCTGATCGGTATGGGCAAATCCGACAAACCAGACCTGGGTTATTTCTTCGACGACCACGTCCGCTTCA
TGGATGCCTTCATCGAAGCCCTGGGTCTGGAAGAGGTCGTCCTGGTCATTCACGACTGGGGCTCCGCTCT
GGGTTTCCACTGGGCCAAGCGCAATCCAGAGCGCGTCAAAGGTATTGCATTTATGGAGTTCATCCGCCCT
ATCCCGACCTGGGACGAATGGCCAGAATTTGCCCGCGAGACCTTCCAGGCCTTCCGCACCACCGACGTCG
GCCGCAAGCTGATCATCGATCAGAACGTTTTTATCGAGTGGACGCTGCCGATGGCCGTCGCGCGCGCCCG
TCGTAAATGGCAGAAAACAGGCCATGCGGTTCGTGCTATCGGTCGTTTGTCGAGCGGAGGCTCTGGCGGT
TCCGGCGGTTCAGGTGGATCA
[438 nt withheld, positions 10190-10627]
AAGTATCTGACTGAAGTCGAGATGGACCATTACCGCGAGCCGTTCCTGAATCCTGTTGACCGCGAGCCAC
TGTGGCGCTTCCCAAACGAGCTGCCAATCGCCGGTGAGCCAGCGAACATCGTCGCGCTGGTCGAAGAATA
CATGGACTGGCTGCACCAGTCCCCTGTCCCGAAGCTGCTGTTCTGGGGCACCCCAGGCGTTCTGATCCCA
CCGGCCGAAGCCGCTCGCCTGGCCAAAAGCCTGCCTAACTGCAAGGCTGTGGACATCGGCCCGGGTCTGA
ATCTGCTGCAAGAAGACAACCCGGACCTGATCGGCAGCGAGATCGCGCGCTGGCTGTCGACGCTCGAGAT
TTCCGGCTAACCGGTGGATCCTGGCCGTCGTTTTACTGTACCATCGATGATGATCCAGACATGATAAGAT
ACATTGATGAGTTTGGACAAACCACAACTAGAATGCAGTGAAAAAAATGCTTTATTTGTGAAATTTGTGA
TGCTATTGCTTTATTTGTAACCATTATAAGCTGCAATAAACAAGTTAACAACAACAATTGCATTCATTTT
ATGTTTCAGGTTCAGGGGGAGGTGTGGGAGGTTTTTTAAAGCAAGTAAAACCTCTACAAATGTGGTATGG
CTGATTATGATCCTCTAGATCAGATCTGCGAAGATACGGCCACGGGTGCTCTTGATCCTGTGGCTGATTT
TGGACTGTGCTGCTCGCAGCTGCTGATGAATCACATACTTCCTCCATTTTCTTCCACTGATTGACTGTTA
TAATTTCCCTAATTTCCAGGTCAAGGTGCTGTGCATTGTGGTAATAGATGTGACATGACGTCACTTCCAA
AGGACCAATGAACATGTCTGACCAATTTCATATAATGTGAAAACGATTTTCATAGGCAGAATAAATAACA
TTTAAATTAAACTGGGCATCAGCGCAATTCAATTGGTTTGGTAATAGCAAGGGAAAATAGAATGAAGTGA
TCTCCAAAAAATAAGTACTTTTTGACTGTAAATAAAATTGTAAGGAGTAAAAAGTACTTTTTTTTCTAAA
AAAATGTAATTAAGTAAAAGTAAAAGTATTGATTTTTAATTGTACTCAAGTAAAGTAAAAATCCCCAAAA
ATAATACTTAAGTACAGTAATCAAGTAAAATTACTCAAGTACTTTACACCTCTGGTTCTTGACCCCCTAC
CTTCAGCAAGCCCAGCAGATCCACTAGTTCTAGAGCGGCCGCCACCGCGGTGGAGCTCCAGCTTTTGTTC
CCTTTAGTGAGGGTTAATTGCGCGCTTGGCGTAATCATGGTCATAGCTGTTTCCTGTGTGAAATTGTTAT
CCGCTCACAATTCCACACAACATACGAGCCGGAAGCATAAAGTGTAAAGCCTGGGGTGCCTAATGAGTGA
GCTAACTCACATTAATTGCGTTGCGCTCACTGCCCGCTTTCCAGTCGGGAAACCTGTCGTGCCAGCTGCA
TTAATGAATCGGCCAACGCGCGGGGAGAGGCGGTTTGCGTATTGGGCGCTCTTCCGCTTCCTCGCTCACT
GACTCGCTGCGCTCGGTCGTTCGGCTGCGGCGAGCGGTATCAGCTCACTCAAAGGCGGTAATACGGTTAT
CCACAGAATCAGGGGATAACGCAGGAAAGAACATGTGAGCAAAAGGCCAGCAAAAGGCCAGGAACCGTAA
AAAGGCCGCGTTGCTGGCGTTTTTCCATAGGCTCCGCCCCCCTGACGAGCATCACAAAAATCGACGCTCA
AGTCAGAGGTGGCGAAACCCGACAGGACTATAAAGATACCAGGCGTTTCCCCCTGGAAGCTCCCTCGTGC
GCTCTCCTGTTCCGACCCTGCCGCTTACCGGATACCTGTCCGCCTTTCTCCCTTCGGGAAGCGTGGCGCT
TTCTCATAGCTCACGCTGTAGGTATCTCAGTTCGGTGTAGGTCGTTCGCTCCAAGCTGGGCTGTGTGCAC
GAACCCCCCGTTCAGCCCGACCGCTGCGCCTTATCCGGTAACTATCGTCTTGAGTCCAACCCGGTAAGAC
ACGACTTATCGCCACTGGCAGCAGCCACTGGTAACAGGATTAGCAGAGCGAGGTATGTAGGCGGTGCTAC
AGAGTTCTTGAAGTGGTGGCCTAACTACGGCTACACTAGAAGAACAGTATTTGGTATCTGCGCTCTGCTG
AAGCCAGTTACCTTCGGAAAAAGAGTTGGTAGCTCTTGATCCGGCAAACAAACCACCGCTGGTAGCGGTG
GTTTTTTTGTTTGCAAGCAGCAGATTACGCGCAGAAAAAAAGGATCTCAAGAAGATCCTTTGATCTTTTC
TACGGGGTCTGACGCTCAGTGGAACGAAAACTCACGTTAAGGCATTTTGGTCATGAGATTATCAAAAAGG
ATCTTCACCTAGATCCTTTTAAATTAAAAATGAAGTTTTAAATCAATCTAAAGTATATATGAGTAAACTT
GGTCTGACAGTTACCAATGCTTAATCAGTGAGGCACCTATCTCAGCGATCTGTCTATTTCGTTCATCCAT
AGTTGCCTGACTCCCCGTCGTGTAGATAACTACGATACGGGAGGGCTTACCATCTGGCCCCAGTGCTGCA
ATGATACCGCGAGACCCACGCTCACCGGCTCCAGATTTATCAGCAATAAACCAGCCAGCCGGAAGGGCCG
AGCGCAGAAGTGGTCCTGCAACTTTATCCGCCTCCATCCAGTCTATTAATTGTTGCCGGGAAGCTAGAGT
AAGTAGTTCGCCAGTTAATAGTTTGCGCAACGTTGTTGCCATTGCTACAGGCATCGTGGTGTCACGCTCG
TCGTTTGGTATGGCTTCATTCAGCTCCGGTTCCCAACGATCAAGGCGAGTTACATGATCCCCCATGTTGT
GCAAAAAAGCGGTTAGCTCCTTCGGTCCTCCGATCGTTGTCAGAAGTAAGTTGGCCGCAGTGTTATCACT
CATGGTTATGGCAGCACTGCATAATTCTCTTACTGTCATGCCATCCGTAAGATGCTTTTCTGTGACTGGT
GAGTACTCAACCAAGTCATTCTGAGAATAGTGTATGCGGCGACCGAGTTGCTCTTGCCCGGCGTCAATAC
GGGATAATACCGCGCCACATAGCAGAACTTTAAAAGTGCTCATCATTGGAAAACGTTCTTCGGGGCGAAA
ACTCTCAAGGATCTTACCGCTGTTGAGATCCAGTTCGATGTAACCCACTCGTGCACCCAACTGATCTTCA
GCATCTTTTACTTTCACCAGCGTTTCTGGGTGAGCAAAAACAGGAAGGCAAAATGCCGCAAAAAAGGGAA
TAAGGGCGACACGGAAATGTTGAATACTCATACTCTTCCTTTTTCAATATTATTGAAGCATTTATCAGGG
TTATTGTCTCATGAGCGGATACATATTTGAATGTATTTAGAAAAATAAACAAATAGGGGTTCCGCGCACA
TTTCCCCGAAAAGTG
Features (pLannotate 1.2.2; 18 found; start..end, strand, type, name):
      7..228     -  rep_origin     M13 ori (fragment) (sequence partly withheld): M13 bacteriophage origin of replication; arrow indicates direction of (+) strand synthesis
    228..515     +  CDS            tyr (fragment) (sequence partly withheld): TYRO_ORYLA - Also known as tyro. Experimental evidence at transcript level: Swiss-Prot protein existence level 2. This is a copper-containing oxidase that functions in the formation of pigments such as melanins and other polyphenolic compounds. From Oryzias latipes (Japanese rice fish) (Japanese killifish).
   3731..3750    +  promoter       ADH1 promoter (fragment): S. cerevisiae ADH1; promoter for alcohol dehydrogenase 1
   9557..10082   +  CDS            HaloTag® (fragment): modified bacterial dehalogenase that forms covalent bonds with chloroalkane derivatives
  10073..10153   +  CDS            RCaMP (fragment): RCaMP is a basic (constitutively fluorescent) red fluorescent protein published in 2013, derived from Entacmaea quadricolor.
  10187..10630   +  CDS            CALM1 (sequence partly withheld): CALM1_HUMAN - Also known as CALM, CAM, CAM1. Experimental evidence at protein level: Swiss-Prot protein existence level 1. (Microbial infection) Required for Legionella pneumophila SidJ glutamylase activity. From Homo sapiens (Human).
  10634..10984   +  CDS            HaloTag® (fragment): modified bacterial dehalogenase that forms covalent bonds with chloroalkane derivatives
  11029..11163   -  polyA_signal   SV40 poly(A) signal: SV40 polyadenylation signal
  11186..11269   -  CDS            large T antigen (fragment): large T antigen from SV40 (simian virus 40)
  11835..11875   -  misc_feature   MCS (fragment): pBluescript multiple cloning site
  11888..11906   -  promoter       T3 promoter: promoter for bacteriophage T3 RNA polymerase
  11949..11971   -  protein_bind   lac operator (fragment): The lac repressor binds to the lac operator to inhibit transcription in E. coli. This inhibition can be relieved by adding lactose or isopropyl-β-D-thiogalactopyranoside (IPTG). lac repressor encoded by lacI
  11975..12005   -  promoter       lac promoter: promoter for the E. coli lac operon
  12020..12041   -  protein_bind   CAP binding site: CAP binding activates transcription in the presence of cAMP. E. coli catabolite activator protein
  12054..12146   -  CDS            lacI (fragment): lac repressor; lacI; The lac repressor binds to the lac operator to inhibit transcription in E. coli. This inhibition can be relieved by adding lactose or isopropyl-β-D-thiogalactopyranoside (IPTG).
  12329..12917   -  rep_origin     ori: high-copy-number ColE1/pMB1/pBR322/pUC origin of replication
  13088..13948   -  CDS            AmpR: β-lactamase; bla; confers resistance to ampicillin, carbenicillin, and related antibiotics
  13949..14053   -  promoter       AmpR promoter: bla
