[The description below was written by a language model from this plasmid's Addgene catalogue record and pLannotate feature annotations shown in this document.]
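Description:
pTol2-elavl3-WHaloCaMP1a is a roughly 14 kb zebrafish expression plasmid built on a pTol2 backbone, a vector family designed for Tol2 transposase-mediated integration of a cargo cassette into the fish genome. It is maintained in E. coli as a high-copy plasmid through a ColE1/pUC-type origin and selected with ampicillin via the β-lactamase gene and its native promoter. Remnants of a pBluescript-style cloning vector are also detected, including a partial M13/f1 origin, a lac promoter/operator region, a T3 promoter and a fragment of the multiple cloning site. The automated annotation does not label the Tol2 arms themselves. A short match to medaka tyrosinase next to the M13 origin fragment probably reflects medaka-derived flanking sequence, since Tol2 was originally found in that locus, although the record does not state this.

The payload is WHaloCaMP1a, a synthetic chemigenetic calcium indicator inserted by Gibson assembly. In the feature table the coding region appears as a HaloTag split into two fragments that flank a short peptide matching RCaMP-type sensors (probably a calmodulin-binding peptide) and a calmodulin domain. This layout fits a design in which calcium-driven conformational change modulates the fluorescence of a chloroalkane dye ligand covalently bound to HaloTag. An SV40 polyadenylation signal lies downstream. According to the catalogue entry, expression is driven by the elavl3 promoter, giving pan-neuronal expression. That promoter is not annotated but presumably occupies the long unlabelled stretch upstream of the coding sequence, where a 20 bp "ADH1 promoter" hit is likely spurious. The construct is intended for generating zebrafish with neuron-wide sensor expression for in vivo functional calcium imaging, including with near-infrared dye ligands.
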