Addgene plasmid #205312: pTol2-elavl3-WHaloCaMP1a
Purpose: Expression of WHaloCaMP1a in zebrafish from the elavl3 promoter (pan-neuronal expression)
Depositing lab: Eric Schreiter. Depositing organization: HHMI, Janelia Research Campus. Publication: A modular chemigenetic calcium indicator enables in vivo functional imaging with near-infrared light. Farrants H, Shuai Y, Lemon WC, Hernandez CM, Yang S, Patel R, Qiao G, Frei MS, Grimm JB, Hanson TL, Tomaska F, Turner GC, Stringer C, Keller PJ, Beyene AG, Chen Y, Liang Y, Lavis LD, Schreiter ER. bioRxiv. 2023 Jul 19:2023.07.18.549527. doi: 10.1101/2023.07.18.549527. Preprint. PubMed 37503182.
Backbone
  Vector backbone: pTol2
  Vector type: Zebrafish expression
Growth in bacteria
  Bacterial resistance: Ampicillin, 100 μg/mL
  Growth temperature: 37°C
  Growth strain: DH5alpha
  Copy number: High Copy
Gene/Insert
  Gene/Insert name: WHaloCaMP1a
  Species: Synthetic
  Cloning method: Gibson Cloning
Terms and licenses: Academic/Nonprofit Terms; Industry Terms: Not Available to Industry
Depositor comments: Please visit https://doi.org/10.1101/2023.07.18.549527 for bioRxiv preprint.
How to cite: pTol2-elavl3-WHaloCaMP1a was a gift from Eric Schreiter (Addgene plasmid # 205312 ; http://n2t.net/addgene:205312 ; RRID:Addgene_205312)
